Addgene plasmid #135740: PX458_ZNF331_2
Purpose: Encodes gRNA for 3' target of human ZNF331
Depositing lab: Richard M. Myers. Depositing organization: HudsonAlpha Institute for Biotechnology. Publication: CETCh-seq: CRISPR epitope tagging ChIP-seq of DNA-binding proteins. Savic D, Partridge EC, Newberry KM, Smith SB, Meadows SK, Roberts BS, Mackiewicz M, Mendenhall EM, Myers RM. Genome Res. 2015 Sep 9. 10.1101/gr.193540.115 PubMed 26355004.
Backbone
  Vector backbone: PX458
  Vector type: CRISPR
Growth in bacteria
  Bacterial resistance: Ampicillin, 100 μg/mL
  Growth temperature: 37°C
  Growth strain: DH5alpha
  Copy number: High Copy
Gene/Insert
  Gene/Insert name: ZNF331 gRNA
  gRNA/shRNA sequence: GAAAAGGCTCTTCAACTGTTG
  Species: H. sapiens (human)
  Entrez Gene: ZNF331 (a.k.a. RITA, ZNF361, ZNF463)
  Promoter: U6
  Cloning method: Restriction Enzyme; 5′ cloning site Unknown (unknown if destroyed)
Terms and licenses: Academic/Nonprofit Terms; Industry Terms: Not Available to Industry
How to cite: PX458_ZNF331_2 was a gift from Richard M. Myers (Addgene plasmid # 135740 ; http://n2t.net/addgene:135740 ; RRID:Addgene_135740)
