[The description below was written by a language model from this plasmid's Addgene catalogue record and pLannotate feature annotations shown in this document.]
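Description:
PX458_ZNF331_2 is an all-in-one mammalian CRISPR/Cas9 expression plasmid built on the PX458 backbone and carrying a guide RNA directed at the 3′ end of the human ZNF331 gene (also known as RITA, ZNF361 or ZNF463). It is maintained in E. coli as a high-copy plasmid through a ColE1/pUC-type origin and selected with ampicillin via the β-lactamase gene. An f1 phage origin is also annotated, along with a single AAV2 ITR and short bom and rop fragments that appear to be backbone remnants rather than functional elements.

Two expression units make up the payload. A human U6 RNA polymerase III promoter drives the ZNF331-specific spacer, which sits in the gap between the promoter and the Streptococcus pyogenes gRNA scaffold to produce a single guide RNA. Separately, a hybrid promoter made of the CMV enhancer, the chicken β-actin promoter and a hybrid intron drives S. pyogenes Cas9. The annotation splits Cas9 into contiguous N- and C-terminal segments, which together form one continuous coding region. Cas9 is followed by a nucleoplasmin nuclear localization signal and then EGFP, with a bGH polyadenylation signal terminating the transcript. The short linker between Cas9 and EGFP is not annotated in the feature table. EGFP gives a fluorescent readout for identifying or sorting transfected cells.

The associated work describes CRISPR epitope tagging for ChIP-seq of DNA-binding proteins. In that context, a cut near the 3′ end of ZNF331 would be expected to promote insertion of a tag at the endogenous locus. The donor template is not part of this plasmid, and the "_2" in the name suggests it is one of several guides for this target.
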