Features (pLannotate 1.2.2; 19 found; start..end, strand, type, name):
      1..286     +  enhancer       CMV enhancer: human cytomegalovirus immediate early enhancer; contains an 18-bp deletion relative to the standard CMV enhancer
    288..567     +  promoter       chicken β-actin promoter: No description available
    568..795     +  intron         hybrid intron: hybrid between chicken β-actin (CBA) and minute virus of mice (MMV) introns (Gray et al., 2011)
    933..2534    +  CDS            Cas9(N): N-terminal portion of Streptococcus pyogenes Cas9 (Zetsche et al., 2015)
   2535..5033    +  CDS            Cas9(C): C-terminal portion of Streptococcus pyogenes Cas9 (Zetsche et al., 2015)
   5034..5081    +  CDS            nucleoplasmin NLS: bipartite nuclear localization signal from nucleoplasmin
   5151..5864    +  CDS            EGFP: EGFP is a basic (constitutively fluorescent) green fluorescent protein published in 1996, derived from Aequorea victoria. It is reported to be a rapidly-maturing weak dimer with moderate acid sensitivity.
   5898..6009    +  polyA_signal   bGH poly(A) signal: bovine growth hormone polyadenylation signal
   6114..6254    +  repeat_region  AAV2 ITR: inverted terminal repeat of adeno-associated virus serotype 2 inverted
   6259..6310    -  misc_feature   bom (fragment): basis of mobility region from pBR322
   6329..6784    +  rep_origin     f1 ori (sequence partly withheld): f1 bacteriophage origin of replication; arrow indicates direction of (+) strand synthesis
   6785..6834    -  misc_feature   bom (fragment): basis of mobility region from pBR322
   6936..6971    -  CDS            rop (fragment): Rop protein, which maintains plasmids at low copy number; rop
   7066..7170    +  promoter       AmpR promoter: bla
   7171..8031    +  CDS            AmpR: β-lactamase; bla; confers resistance to ampicillin, carbenicillin, and related antibiotics
   8202..8790    +  rep_origin     ori: high-copy-number ColE1/pMB1/pBR322/pUC origin of replication
   8852..9092    +  promoter       U6 promoter: RNA polymerase III promoter for human U6 snRNA
   9122..9197    +  misc_RNA       gRNA scaffold: guide RNA scaffold for the Streptococcus pyogenes CRISPR/Cas9 system
   9204..9247    +  misc_RNA       gRNA scaffold (fragment): guide RNA scaffold for the Streptococcus pyogenes CRISPR/Cas9 system
>Addgene plasmid #135740 | PX458_ZNF331_2 | addgene full sequence | sequence record 269901 | Addgene NGS Result
CGTTACATAACTTACGGTAAATGGCCCGCCTGGCTGACCGCCCAACGACCCCCGCCCATTGACGTCAATA
GTAACGCCAATAGGGACTTTCCATTGACGTCAATGGGTGGAGTATTTACGGTAAACTGCCCACTTGGCAG
TACATCAAGTGTATCATATGCCAAGTACGCCCCCTATTGACGTCAATGACGGTAAATGGCCCGCCTGGCA
TTGTGCCCAGTACATGACCTTATGGGACTTTCCTACTTGGCAGTACATCTACGTATTAGTCATCGCTATT
ACCATGGTCGAGGTGAGCCCCACGTTCTGCTTCACTCTCCCCATCTCCCCCCCCTCCCCACCCCCAATTT
TGTATTTATTTATTTTTTAATTATTTTGTGCAGCGATGGGGGCGGGGGGGRGGGGGGGGCGCGCGCGCCA
GGCGGGGCGGGGCGGGGCGAGGGGCGGGGCGGGGCGAGGCGGAGAGGTGCGGCGGCAGCCAATCAGAGCG
GCGCGCTCCGAAAGTTTCCTTTTATGGCGAGGCGGCGGCGGCGGCGGCCCTATAAAAAGCGAAGCGCGCG
GCGGGCGGGAGTCGCTGCGCGCTGCCTTCGCCCCGTGCCCCGCTCCGCCGCCGCCTCGCGCCGCCCGCCC
CGGCTCTGACTGACCGCGTTACTCCCACAGGTGAGCGGGCGGGACGGCCCTTCTCCTCCGGGCTGTAATT
AGCTGAGCAAGAGGTAAGGGTTTAAGGGATGGTTGGTTGGTGGGGTATTAATGTTTAATTACCTGGAGCA
CCTGCCTGAAATCACTTTTTTTCAGGTTGGACCGGTGCCACCATGGACTATAAGGACCACGACGGAGACT
ACAAGGATCATGATATTGATTACAAAGACGATGACGATAAGATGGCCCCAAAGAAGAAGCGGAAGGTCGG
TATCCACGGAGTCCCAGCAGCCGACAAGAAGTACAGCATCGGCCTGGACATCGGCACCAACTCTGTGGGC
TGGGCCGTGATCACCGACGAGTACAAGGTGCCCAGCAAGAAATTCAAGGTGCTGGGCAACACCGACCGGC
ACAGCATCAAGAAGAACCTGATCGGAGCCCTGCTGTTCGACAGCGGCGAAACAGCCGAGGCCACCCGGCT
GAAGAGAACCGCCAGAAGAAGATACACCAGACGGAAGAACCGGATCTGCTATCTGCAAGAGATCTTCAGC
AACGAGATGGCCAAGGTGGACGACAGCTTCTTCCACAGACTGGAAGAGTCCTTCCTGGTGGAAGAGGATA
AGAAGCACGAGCGGCACCCCATCTTCGGCAACATCGTGGACGAGGTGGCCTACCACGAGAAGTACCCCAC
CATCTACCACCTGAGAAAGAAACTGGTGGACAGCACCGACAAGGCCGACCTGCGGCTGATCTATCTGGCC
CTGGCCCACATGATCAAGTTCCGGGGCCACTTCCTGATCGAGGGCGACCTGAACCCCGACAACAGCGACG
TGGACAAGCTGTTCATCCAGCTGGTGCAGACCTACAACCAGCTGTTCGAGGAAAACCCCATCAACGCCAG
CGGCGTGGACGCCAAGGCCATCCTGTCTGCCAGACTGAGCAAGAGCAGACGGCTGGAAAATCTGATCGCC
CAGCTGCCCGGCGAGAAGAAGAATGGCCTGTTCGGAAACCTGATTGCCCTGAGCCTGGGCCTGACCCCCA
ACTTCAAGAGCAACTTCGACCTGGCCGAGGATGCCAAACTGCAGCTGAGCAAGGACACCTACGACGACGA
CCTGGACAACCTGCTGGCCCAGATCGGCGACCAGTACGCCGACCTGTTTCTGGCCGCCAAGAACCTGTCC
GACGCCATCCTGCTGAGCGACATCCTGAGAGTGAACACCGAGATCACCAAGGCCCCCCTGAGCGCCTCTA
TGATCAAGAGATACGACGAGCACCACCAGGACCTGACCCTGCTGAAAGCTCTCGTGCGGCAGCAGCTGCC
TGAGAAGTACAAAGAGATTTTCTTCGACCAGAGCAAGAACGGCTACGCCGGCTACATTGACGGCGGAGCC
AGCCAGGAAGAGTTCTACAAGTTCATCAAGCCCATCCTGGAAAAGATGGACGGCACCGAGGAACTGCTCG
TGAAGCTGAACAGAGAGGACCTGCTGCGGAAGCAGCGGACCTTCGACAACGGCAGCATCCCCCACCAGAT
CCACCTGGGAGAGCTGCACGCCATTCTGCGGCGGCAGGAAGATTTTTACCCATTCCTGAAGGACAACCGG
GAAAAGATCGAGAAGATCCTGACCTTCCGCATCCCCTACTACGTGGGCCCTCTGGCCAGGGGAAACAGCA
GATTCGCCTGGATGACCAGAAAGAGCGAGGAAACCATCACCCCCTGGAACTTCGAGGAAGTGGTGGACAA
GGGCGCTTCCGCCCAGAGCTTCATCGAGCGGATGACCAACTTCGATAAGAACCTGCCCAACGAGAAGGTG
CTGCCCAAGCACAGCCTGCTGTACGAGTACTTCACCGTGTATAACGAGCTGACCAAAGTGAAATACGTGA
CCGAGGGAATGAGAAAGCCCGCCTTCCTGAGCGGCGAGCAGAAAAAGGCCATCGTGGACCTGCTGTTCAA
GACCAACCGGAAAGTGACCGTGAAGCAGCTGAAAGAGGACTACTTCAAGAAAATCGAGTGCTTCGACTCC
GTGGAAATCTCCGGCGTGGAAGATCGGTTCAACGCCTCCCTGGGCACATACCACGATCTGCTGAAAATTA
TCAAGGACAAGGACTTCCTGGACAATGAGGAAAACGAGGACATTCTGGAAGATATCGTGCTGACCCTGAC
ACTGTTTGAGGACAGAGAGATGATCGAGGAACGGCTGAAAACCTATGCCCACCTGTTCGACGACAAAGTG
ATGAAGCAGCTGAAGCGGCGGAGATACACCGGCTGGGGCAGGCTGAGCCGGAAGCTGATCAACGGCATCC
GGGACAAGCAGTCCGGCAAGACAATCCTGGATTTCCTGAAGTCCGACGGCTTCGCCAACAGAAACTTCAT
GCAGCTGATCCACGACGACAGCCTGACCTTTAAAGAGGACATCCAGAAAGCCCAGGTGTCCGGCCAGGGC
GATAGCCTGCACGAGCACATTGCCAATCTGGCCGGCAGCCCCGCCATTAAGAAGGGCATCCTGCAGACAG
TGAAGGTGGTGGACGAGCTCGTGAAAGTGATGGGCCGGCACAAGCCCGAGAACATCGTGATCGAAATGGC
CAGAGAGAACCAGACCACCCAGAAGGGACAGAAGAACAGCCGCGAGAGAATGAAGCGGATCGAAGAGGGC
ATCAAAGAGCTGGGCAGCCAGATCCTGAAAGAACACCCCGTGGAAAACACCCAGCTGCAGAACGAGAAGC
TGTACCTGTACTACCTGCAGAATGGGCGGGATATGTACGTGGACCAGGAACTGGACATCAACCGGCTGTC
CGACTACGATGTGGACCATATCGTGCCTCAGAGCTTTCTGAAGGACGACTCCATCGACAACAAGGTGCTG
ACCAGAAGCGACAAGAACCGGGGCAAGAGCGACAACGTGCCCTCCGAAGAGGTCGTGAAGAAGATGAAGA
ACTACTGGCGGCAGCTGCTGAACGCCAAGCTGATTACCCAGAGAAAGTTCGACAATCTGACCAAGGCCGA
GAGAGGCGGCCTGAGCGAACTGGATAAGGCCGGCTTCATCAAGAGACAGCTGGTGGAAACCCGGCAGATC
ACAAAGCACGTGGCACAGATCCTGGACTCCCGGATGAACACTAAGTACGACGAGAATGACAAGCTGATCC
GGGAAGTGAAAGTGATCACCCTGAAGTCCAAGCTGGTGTCCGATTTCCGGAAGGATTTCCAGTTTTACAA
AGTGCGCGAGATCAACAACTACCACCACGCCCACGACGCCTACCTGAACGCCGTCGTGGGAACCGCCCTG
ATCAAAAAGTACCCTAAGCTGGAAAGCGAGTTCGTGTACGGCGACTACAAGGTGTACGACGTGCGGAAGA
TGATCGCCAAGAGCGAGCAGGAAATCGGCAAGGCTACCGCCAAGTACTTCTTCTACAGCAACATCATGAA
CTTTTTCAAGACCGAGATTACCCTGGCCAACGGCGAGATCCGGAAGCGGCCTCTGATCGAGACAAACGGC
GAAACCGGGGAGATCGTGTGGGATAAGGGCCGGGATTTTGCCACCGTGCGGAAAGTGCTGAGCATGCCCC
AAGTGAATATCGTGAAAAAGACCGAGGTGCAGACAGGCGGCTTCAGCAAAGAGTCTATCCTGCCCAAGAG
GAACAGCGATAAGCTGATCGCCAGAAAGAAGGACTGGGACCCTAAGAAGTACGGCGGCTTCGACAGCCCC
ACCGTGGCCTATTCTGTGCTGGTGGTGGCCAAAGTGGAAAAGGGCAAGTCCAAGAAACTGAAGAGTGTGA
AAGAGCTGCTGGGGATCACCATCATGGAAAGAAGCAGCTTCGAGAAGAATCCCATCGACTTTCTGGAAGC
CAAGGGCTACAAAGAAGTGAAAAAGGACCTGATCATCAAGCTGCCTAAGTACTCCCTGTTCGAGCTGGAA
AACGGCCGGAAGAGAATGCTGGCCTCTGCCGGCGAACTGCAGAAGGGAAACGAACTGGCCCTGCCCTCCA
AATATGTGAACTTCCTGTACCTGGCCAGCCACTATGAGAAGCTGAAGGGCTCCCCCGAGGATAATGAGCA
GAAACAGCTGTTTGTGGAACAGCACAAGCACTACCTGGACGAGATCATCGAGCAGATCAGCGAGTTCTCC
AAGAGAGTGATCCTGGCCGACGCTAATCTGGACAAAGTGCTGTCCGCCTACAACAAGCACCGGGATAAGC
CCATCAGAGAGCAGGCCGAGAATATCATCCACCTGTTTACCCTGACCAATCTGGGAGCCCCTGCCGCCTT
CAAGTACTTTGACACCACCATCGACCGGAAGAGGTACACCAGCACCAAAGAGGTGCTGGACGCCACCCTG
ATCCACCAGAGCATCACCGGCCTGTACGAGACACGGATCGACCTGTCTCAGCTGGGAGGCGACAAAAGGC
CGGCGGCCACGAAAAAGGCCGGCCAGGCAAAAAAGAAAAAGGAATTCGGCAGTGGAGAGGGCAGAGGAAG
TCTGCTAACATGCGGTGACGTCGAGGAGAATCCTGGCCCAGTGAGCAAGGGCGAGGAGCTGTTCACCGGG
GTGGTGCCCATCCTGGTCGAGCTGGACGGCGACGTAAACGGCCACAAGTTCAGCGTGTCCGGCGAGGGCG
AGGGCGATGCCACCTACGGCAAGCTGACCCTGAAGTTCATCTGCACCACCGGCAAGCTGCCCGTGCCCTG
GCCCACCCTCGTGACCACCCTGACCTACGGCGTGCAGTGCTTCAGCCGCTACCCCGACCACATGAAGCAG
CACGACTTCTTCAAGTCCGCCATGCCCGAAGGCTACGTCCAGGAGCGCACCATCTTCTTCAAGGACGACG
GCAACTACAAGACCCGCGCCGAGGTGAAGTTCGAGGGCGACACCCTGGTGAACCGCATCGAGCTGAAGGG
CATCGACTTCAAGGAGGACGGCAACATCCTGGGGCACAAGCTGGAGTACAACTACAACAGCCACAACGTC
TATATCATGGCCGACAAGCAGAAGAACGGCATCAAGGTGAACTTCAAGATCCGCCACAACATCGAGGACG
GCAGCGTGCAGCTCGCCGACCACTACCAGCAGAACACCCCCATCGGCGACGGCCCCGTGCTGCTGCCCGA
CAACCACTACCTGAGCACCCAGTCCGCCCTGAGCAAAGACCCCAACGAGAAGCGCGATCACATGGTCCTG
CTGGAGTTCGTGACCGCCGCCGGGATCACTCTCGGCATGGACGAGCTGTACAAGGAATTCTAACTAGAGC
TCGCTGATCAGCCTCGACTGTGCCTTCTAGTTGCCAGCCATCTGTTGTTTGCCCCTCCCCCGTGCCTTCC
TTGACCCTGGAAGGTGCCACTCCCACTGTCCTTTCCTAATAAAATGAGGAAATTGCATCGCATTGTCTGA
GTAGGTGTCATTCTATTCTGGGGGGTGGGGTGGGGCAGGACAGCAAGGGGGAGGATTGGGAAGAGAATAG
CAGGCATGCTGGGGAGCGGCCGCAGGAACCCCTAGTGATGGAGTTGGCCACTCCCTCTCTGCGCGCTCGC
TCGCTCACTGAGGCCGGGCGACCAAAGGTCGCCCGACGCCCGGGCTTTGCCCGGGCGGCCTCAGTGAGCG
AGCGAGCGCGCAGCTGCCTGCAGGGGCGCCTGATGCGGTATTTTCTCCTTACGCATCTGTGCGGTATTTC
ACACCGCATA
[95 nt withheld, positions 6311-6405]
T
[46 nt withheld, positions 6407-6452]
C
[141 nt withheld, positions 6454-6594]
CCTTTGACGTTGGAGTCCACGTTCTTT
[37 nt withheld, positions 6622-6658]
ACTCTATCTCGGGCTATTCTTTTGATTTATAAGGGATTTTGCCGATTTCGGTCTATTGGTTAAAAAATGA
GCTGATTTAACAAAAATTTAACGCGAATTTTAACAAAATATTAACGTTTACAATTTTATGGTGCACTCTC
AGTACAATCTGCTCTGATGCCGCATAGTTAAGCCAGCCCCGACACCCGCCAACACCCGCTGACGCGCCCT
GACGGGCTTGTCTGCTCCCGGCATCCGCTTACAGACAAGCTGTGACCGTCTCCGGGAGCTGCATGTGTCA
GAGGTTTTCACCGTCATCACCGAAACGCGCGAGACGAAAGGGCCTCGTGATACGCCTATTTTTATAGGTT
AATGTCATGATAATAATGGTTTCTTAGACGTCAGGTGGCACTTTTCGGGGAAATGTGCGCGGAACCCCTA
TTTGTTTATTTTTCTAAATACATTCAAATATGTATCCGCTCATGAGACAATAACCCTGATAAATGCTTCA
ATAATATTGAAAAAGGAAGAGTATGAGTATTCAACATTTCCGTGTCGCCCTTATTCCCTTTTTTGCGGCA
TTTTGCCTTCCTGTTTTTGCTCACCCAGAAACGCTGGTGAAAGTAAAAGATGCTGAAGATCAGTTGGGTG
CACGAGTGGGTTACATCGAACTGGATCTCAACAGCGGTAAGATCCTTGAGAGTTTTCGCCCCGAAGAACG
TTTTCCAATGATGAGCACTTTTAAAGTTCTGCTATGTGGCGCGGTATTATCCCGTATTGACGCCGGGCAA
GAGCAACTCGGTCGCCGCATACACTATTCTCAGAATGACTTGGTTGAGTACTCACCAGTCACAGAAAAGC
ATCTTACGGATGGCATGACAGTAAGAGAATTATGCAGTGCTGCCATAACCATGAGTGATAACACTGCGGC
CAACTTACTTCTGACAACGATCGGAGGACCGAAGGAGCTAACCGCTTTTTTGCACAACATGGGGGATCAT
GTAACTCGCCTTGATCGTTGGGAACCGGAGCTGAATGAAGCCATACCAAACGACGAGCGTGACACCACGA
TGCCTGTAGCAATGGCAACAACGTTGCGCAAACTATTAACTGGCGAACTACTTACTCTAGCTTCCCGGCA
ACAATTAATAGACTGGATGGAGGCGGATAAAGTTGCAGGACCACTTCTGCGCTCGGCCCTTCCGGCTGGC
TGGTTTATTGCTGATAAATCTGGAGCCGGTGAGCGTGGAAGCCGCGGTATCATTGCAGCACTGGGGCCAG
ATGGTAAGCCCTCCCGTATCGTAGTTATCTACACGACGGGGAGTCAGGCAACTATGGATGAACGAAATAG
ACAGATCGCTGAGATAGGTGCCTCACTGATTAAGCATTGGTAACTGTCAGACCAAGTTTACTCATATATA
CTTTAGATTGATTTAAAACTTCATTTTTAATTTAAAAGGATCTAGGTGAAGATCCTTTTTGATAATCTCA
TGACCAAAATCCCTTAACGTGAGTTTTCGTTCCACTGAGCGTCAGACCCCGTAGAAAAGATCAAAGGATC
TTCTTGAGATCCTTTTTTTCTGCGCGTAATCTGCTGCTTGCAAACAAAAAAACCACCGCTACCAGCGGTG
GTTTGTTTGCCGGATCAAGAGCTACCAACTCTTTTTCCGAAGGTAACTGGCTTCAGCAGAGCGCAGATAC
CAAATACTGTTCTTCTAGTGTAGCCGTAGTTAGGCCACCACTTCAAGAACTCTGTAGCACCGCCTACATA
CCTCGCTCTGCTAATCCTGTTACCAGTGGCTGCTGCCAGTGGCGATAAGTCGTGTCTTACCGGGTTGGAC
TCAAGACGATAGTTACCGGATAAGGCGCAGCGGTCGGGCTGAACGGGGGGTTCGTGCACACAGCCCAGCT
TGGAGCGAACGACCTACACCGAACTGAGATACCTACAGCGTGAGCTATGAGAAAGCGCCACGCTTCCCGA
AGGGAGAAAGGCGGACAGGTATCCGGTAAGCGGCAGGGTCGGAACAGGAGAGCGCACGAGGGAGCTTCCA
GGGGGAAACGCCTGGTATCTTTATAGTCCTGTCGGGTTTCGCCACCTCTGACTTGAGCGTCGATTTTTGT
GATGCTCGTCAGGGGGGCGGAGCCTATGGAAAAACGCCAGCAACGCGGCCTTTTTACGGTTCCTGGCCTT
TTGCTGGCCTTTTGCTCACATGTGAGGGCCTATTTCCCATGATTCCTTCATATTTGCATATACGATACAA
GGCTGTTAGAGAGATAATTGGAATTAATTTGACTGTAAACACAAAGATATTAGTACAAAATACGTGACGT
AGAAAGTAATAATTTCTTGGGTAGTTTGCAGTTTTAAAATTATGTTTTAAAATGGACTATCATATGCTTA
CCGTAACTTGAAAGTATTTCGATTTCTTGGCTTTATATATCTTGTGGAAAGGACGAAACACCGAAAAGGC
TCTTCAACTGTTGGTTTTAGAGCTAGAAATAGCAAGTTAAAATAAGGCTAGTCCGTTATCAACTTGAAAA
AGTGGCACCGAGTCGGTGCTTTTTTGTTTTAGAGCTAGAAATAGCAAGTTAAAATAAGGCTAGTCCGTTT
TTAGCGCGTGCGCCAATTCTGCAGACAAATGGCTCTAGAGGTACC
